>Addgene plasmid #130932 | HES7-NLuc-2A-tdTomato | addgene full sequence | sequence record 258821 | Addgene NGS Result
GCATGCCTGCAGGTCGACGCGCCCTCCCCTCCCGTCTGTAGAACCTCCGGAACCCGAAGCTGGAGAAAGC
GGAGATATTGGAGTTCGCCGTGGGCTACTTGAGGGAGCGAAGCCGGGTGGAGCCCCCGGGTACAGCGCGG
GGGTGGGGCAGCGGAGGGAGGGAGGGGGGACGCCAGGAGGCTCCGGCCGGGGCAGAGTGGGCGGGCCCTG
CGGTGGATGGTGGGCTTGGGGAGTGGCCGGTTCTGCTCCGAGGCGAGGTTAATAACACCCGCGCGTGTCT
GTCTCTGTGTCTCCCTCATTTTCTCCCTCTTTCCGTCCATCTGGCTTCCTGTCTCTGTGCGCCTGTCCGG
CCTTGGTATCTCTGCGCCCCGCCCCTTCCCTCACCCCTGCCGGGCCCCTGCCCTGCCCACCTGTGCTCCC
GCCGGCCGCACCAGCCGCCGCGGCTCCAGGGGTTCCCCGGTCCCCAGTCCAGGACGCCGAGGCGCTCGCC
AGCTGCTACTTGTCCGGTTTCCGCGAGTGCCTGCTTCGCTTGGCGGCCTTCGCGCACGACGCCAGCCCGG
CCGCCCGCGCCCAGCTCTTCTCCGCGCTGCACGGCTATCTGCGCCCCAAACCGCCCCGGCCCAAGCCGGT
AGATCCGAGGCCTCCAGCGCCGCGCCCATCCCTGGACCCCGCCGCACCGGCCCTTGGCCCTGCGCTGCAC
CAGCGCCCCCCAGTGCACCAGGGCCACCCTAGCCCGCGCTGCGCATGGTCCCCATCCCTCTGCTCCCCGC
GCGCCGGGGATTCTGGCGCGCCGGCGCCCCTCACCGGACTGCTGCCGCCGCCACCGCCGCCTCACAGACA
AGACGGGGCGCCCAAGGCCCCGCTGCCCCCGCCGCCCGCTTTCTGGAGACCTTGGCCCGGATCCATGGTC
TTCACACTCGAAGATTTCGTTGGGGACTGGCGACAGACAGCCGGCTACAACCTGGACCAAGTCCTTGAAC
AGGGAGGTGTGTCCAGTTTGTTTCAGAATCTCGGGGTGTCCGTAACTCCGATCCAAAGGATTGTCCTGAG
CGGTGAAAATGGGCTGAAGATCGACATCCATGTCATCATCCCGTATGAAGGTCTGAGCGGCGACCAAATG
GGCCAGATCGAAAAAATTTTTAAGGTGGTGTACCCTGTGGATGATCATCACTTTAAGGTGATCCTGCACT
ATGGCACACTGGTAATCGACGGGGTTACGCCGAACATGATCGACTATTTCGGACGGCCGTATGAAGGCAT
CGCCGTGTTCGACGGCAAAAAGATCACTGTAACAGGGACCCTGTGGAACGGCAACAAAATTATCGACGAG
CGCCTGATCAACCCCGACGGCTCCCTGCTGTTCCGAGTAACCATCAACGGAGTGACCGGCTGGCGGCTGT
GCGAACGCATTCTGGCGGGAAGCGGAGCTACTAACTTCAGCCTGCTGAAGCAGGCTGGAGACGTGGAGGA
GAACCCTGGACCTACCCGGGTACCGGTCGCCACCATGGTGAGCAAGGGCGAGGAGGTCATCAAAGAGTTC
ATGCGCTTCAAGGTGCGCATGGAGGGCTCCATGAACGGCCACGAGTTCGAGATCGAGGGCGAGGGCGAGG
GCCGCCCCTACGAGGGCACCCAGACCGCCAAGCTGAAGGTGACCAAGGGCGGCCCCCTGCCCTTCGCCTG
GGACATCCTGTCCCCCCAGTTCATGTACGGCTCCAAGGCGTACGTGAAGCACCCCGCCGACATCCCCGAT
TACAAGAAGCTGTCCTTCCCCGAGGGCTTCAAGTGGGAGCGCGTGATGAACTTCGAGGACGGCGGTCTGG
TGACCGTGACCCAGGACTCCTCCCTGCAGGACGGCACGCTGATCTACAAGGTGAAGATGCGCGGCACCAA
CTTCCCCCCCGACGGCCCCGTAATGCAGAAGAAGACCATGGGCTGGGAGGCCTCCACCGAGCGCCTGTAC
CCCCGCGACGGCGTGCTGAAGGGCGAGATCCACCAGGCCCTGAAGCTGAAGGACGGCGGCCACTACCTGG
TGGAGTTCAAGACCATCTACATGGCCAAGAAGCCCGTGCAACTGCCCGGCTACTACTACGTGGACACCAA
GCTGGACATCACCTCCCACAACGAGGACTACACCATCGTGGAACAGTACGAGCGCTCCGAGGGCCGCCAC
CACCTGTTCCTGGGGCATGGCACCGGCAGCACCGGCAGCGGCAGCTCCGGCACCGCCTCCTCCGAGGACA
ACAACATGGCCGTCATCAAAGAGTTCATGCGCTTCAAGGTGCGCATGGAGGGCTCCATGAACGGCCACGA
GTTCGAGATCGAGGGCGAGGGCGAGGGCCGCCCCTACGAGGGCACCCAGACCGCCAAGCTGAAGGTGACC
AAGGGCGGCCCCCTGCCCTTCGCCTGGGACATCCTGTCCCCCCAGTTCATGTACGGCTCCAAGGCGTACG
TGAAGCACCCCGCCGACATCCCCGATTACAAGAAGCTGTCCTTCCCCGAGGGCTTCAAGTGGGAGCGCGT
GATGAACTTCGAGGACGGCGGTCTGGTGACCGTGACCCAGGACTCCTCCCTGCAGGACGGCACGCTGATC
TACAAGGTGAAGATGCGCGGCACCAACTTCCCCCCCGACGGCCCCGTAATGCAGAAGAAGACCATGGGCT
GGGAGGCCTCCACCGAGCGCCTGTACCCCCGCGACGGCGTGCTGAAGGGCGAGATCCACCAGGCCCTGAA
GCTGAAGGACGGCGGCCACTACCTGGTGGAGTTCAAGACCATCTACATGGCCAAGAAGCCCGTGCAACTG
CCCGGCTACTACTACGTGGACACCAAGCTGGACATCACCTCCCACAACGAGGACTACACCATCGTGGAAC
AGTACGAGCGCTCCGAGGGCCGCCACCACCTGTTCCTGTACGGCATGGACGAGCTGTACAAGTAGGCGGC
CGCGACTCTAGATCATAATCAGCCATACCACATTTGTAGAGGTTTTACTTGCTTTAAAAAACCTCCCACA
CCTCCCCCTGAACCTGAAACATAAAATGAATGCAATTGTTGTTGTTAACTTGTTTATTGCAGCTTATAAT
GGTTACAAATAAAGCAATAGCATCACAAATTTCACAAATAAAGCATTTTTTTCACTGCATTCTAGTTGTG
GTTTGTCCAAACTCATCAATGTATCTTAAGGCGAGATCTGAAGTTCCTATACTTTCTAGAGAATAGGAAC
TTCACGAAGTTATATTCTACCGGGTAGGGGAGGCGCTTTTCCCAAGGCAGTCTGGAGCATGCGCTTTAGC
AGCCCCGCTGGGCACTTGGCGCTACACAAGTGGCCTCTGGCCTCGCACACATTCCACATCCACCGGTAGG
CGCCAACCGGCTCCGTTCTTTGGTGGCCCCGTCGCGCCACCTTCTACTCCTCCCCTAGTCAGGAAGTTCC
CCCCCGCCCCGCAGCTCGCGTCGTGCAGGACGTGACAAATGGAAGTAGCACGTCTCACTAGTCTCGTGCA
GATGGACAGCACCGCTGAGCAATGGAAGCGGGTAGGCCTTTGGGGCAGCGGCCAATAGCAGCTTTGCTCC
TTCGCTTTCTGGGCTCAGAGGCTGGGAAGGGGTGGGTCCGGGGGCGGGCTCAGGGGCGGGCTCAGGGGCG
GGGCGGGCGCCCGAAGGTCCTCCGGAGGCCCGGCATTCTGCACGCTTCAAAAGCGCACGTCTGCCGCGCT
GTTCTCCTCTTCCTCATCTCCGGGCCTTTCGACCTGCAGCAGCACGTGTTGACAATTAATCATCGGCATA
GTATATCGGCATAGTATAATACGACAAGGTGAGGAACTAAACCATGGGATCGGCCATTGAACAAGATGGA
TTGCACGCAGGTTCTCCGGCCGCTTGGGTGGAGAGGCTATTCGGCTATGACTGGGCACAACAGACGATCG
GCTGCTCTGATGCCGCCGTGTTCCGGCTGTCAGCGCAGGGGCGCCCGGTTCTTTTTGTCAAGACCGACCT
GTCCGGTGCCCTGAATGAACTGCAGGACGAGGCAGCGCGGCTATCGTGGCTGGCCACGACGGGCGTTCCT
TGCGCAGCTGTGCTCGACGTTGTCACTGAAGCGGGAAGGGACTGGCTGCTATTGGGCGAAGTGCCGGGGC
AGGATCTCCTGTCATCTCACCTTGCTCCTGCCGAGAAAGTATCCATCATGGCTGATGCAATGCGGCGGCT
GCATACGCTTGATCCGGCTACCTGCCCATTCGACCACCAAGCGAAACATCGCATCGAGCGAGCACGTACT
CGGATGGAAGCCGGTCTTGTCGATCAGGATGATCTGGACGAAGAGCATCAGGGGCTCGCGCCAGCCGAAC
TGTTCGCCAGGCTCAAGGCGCGCATGCCCGACGGCGAGGATCTCGTCGTGACCCATGGCGATGCCTGCTT
GCCGAATATCATGGTGGAAAATGGCCGCTTTTCTGGATTCATCGACTGTGGCCGGCTGGGTGTGGCGGAC
CGCTATCAGGACATAGCGTTGGCTACCCGTGATATTGCTGAAGAGCTTGGCGGCGAATGGGCTGACCGCT
TCCTCGTGCTTTACGGTATCGCCGCCCCCGATTCGCAGCGCATCGCCTTCTATCGCCTTCTTGACGAGTT
CTTCTGAGCGGGACTCTGGGGTTCGAATAAAGACCGACCAAGCGACGTCTGAGAGCTCCCTGGCGAATTC
GGTACCAATAAAAGAGCTTTATTTTCATGATCTGTGTGTTGGTTTTTGTGTGCGGCGCGATAACTTCGTA
TAGCTGAAGTTCCTATACTTTCTAGAGAATAGGAACTTCGCTAGCGCCTTGGGGGGTGGTGGGGGCGGGG
TCTAGGGGTGGGGTAGAGACTCCAGCCCGAGGGCAGCAGAGGGACCCGGGCGTCCGGGCGAGCAGGTGTT
GGGGAGGGCAGTGGGGCGCGCGGGCTCAGCGCGCGGGTGAGATGTGGTCTATATTAGAGTATCTATATAA
ATATATATTTCCCTGGTTCCTGTCCCTTTTCCCTGCCCCAACTTCTCCCTTGCGTCTAGGATTGTACTCT
CTCTGCCCCTCAGCCCAGTCCCAGTCCCTTCCCGAGTCCCTAGTGCATGGAATAAAGTGGTTATTAAATC
CCCGTGTGTCCCCGAGCCAGGGGCCTGCCTTTATCTCGACGTCCACGCCCACTTTCCCTTCCCTTCTGTC
TCCCACCCTCAGTCCTGCTCTCCATGGCCCAAGCCCCGGGGCAGACAGGTAAGTAAAGAAGAGAGCAGAG
CGGGAACTGAGATCGAAATTGAAACCAGGTGGAAAGAGAGAGATAGGGTAGGGGGAGAAGGGATGGGGGC
CTTTAAGAAAAAAACGGATAAAAAGGAAAAATTGAAATAAAATCGACTCTGGTGGGATTCGAACCCACAA
CCTTTGAATTGCTCTATTCGTCACTAGAAGTCCAATGCGCTATCCATTGCGCCACAGAGCCACCCGACGA
ACGGCGGCGTCTTGTAGCTTACGGGTACTAGAGTGGGAATGGGGCAGGGTTGGGGAGCGGGGCTAAGGGA
CTTGGGCGGGACATGCCAGGAGGGCGCGGTTTGGATCTCAGAGGCCAAGCCAGGTAGAGGTAGCGGGCGC
AAAGCATGTTAGCCAGGTGAGAGAGAGGGCGCACATGGGTCGAAAAAACAGGGAGGGAGAGCAACCGAAA
ATGGCTGAGCGAGCGACGCGTAAGGCGGTAATACGGTTATCCACAGAATCAGGGGATAACGCAGGAAAGA
ACATGTGAGCAAAAGGCCAGCAAAAGGCCAGGAACCGTAAAAAGGCCGCGTTGCTGGCGTTTTTCCATAG
GCTCCGCCCCCCTGACGAGCATCACAAAAATCGACGCTCAAGTCAGAGGTGGCGAAACCCGACAGGACTA
TAAAGATACCAGGCGTTTCCCCCTGGAAGCTCCCTCGTGCGCTCTCCTGTTCCGACCCTGCCGCTTACCG
GATACCTGTCCGCCTTTCTCCCTTCGGGAAGCGTGGCGCTTTCTCATAGCTCACGCTGTAGGTATCTCAG
TTCGGTGTAGGTCGTTCGCTCCAAGCTGGGCTGTGTGCACGAACCCCCCGTTCAGCCCGACCGCTGCGCC
TTATCCGGTAACTATCGTCTTGAGTCCAACCCGGTAAGACACGACTTATCGCCACTGGCAGCAGCCACTG
GTAACAGGATTAGCAGAGCGAGGTATGTAGGCGGTGCTACAGAGTTCTTGAAGTGGTGGCCTAACTACGG
CTACACTAGAAGAACAGTATTTGGTATCTGCGCTCTGCTGAAGCCAGTTACCTTCGGAAAAAGAGTTGGT
AGCTCTTGATCCGGCAAACAAACCACCGCTGGTAGCGGTGGTTTTTTTGTTTGCAAGCAGCAGATTACGC
GCAGAAAAAAAGGATCTCAAGAAGATCCTTTGATCTTTTCTACGGGGTCTGACGCTCAGTGGAACGAAAA
CTCACGTTAAGGGATTTTGGTCATGAGATTATCAAAAAGGATCTTCACCTAGATCCTTTTAAATTAAAAA
TGAAGTTTTAAATCAATCTAAAGTATATATGAGTAAACTTGGTCTGACAGTTACCAATGCTTAATCAGTG
AGGCACCTATCTCAGCGATCTGTCTATTTCGTTCATCCATAGTTGCCTGACTCCCCGTCGTGTAGATAAC
TACGATACGGGAGGGCTTACCATCTGGCCCCAGTGCTGCAATGATACCGCGAGACCCACGCTCACCGGCT
CCAGATTTATCAGCAATAAACCAGCCAGCCGGAAGGGCCGAGCGCAGAAGTGGTCCTGCAACTTTATCCG
CCTCCATCCAGTCTATTAATTGTTGCCGGGAAGCTAGAGTAAGTAGTTCGCCAGTTAATAGTTTGCGCAA
CGTTGTTGCCATTGCTACAGGCATCGTGGTGTCACGCTCGTCGTTTGGTATGGCTTCATTCAGCTCCGGT
TCCCAACGATCAAGGCGAGTTACATGATCCCCCATGTTGTGCAAAAAAGCGGTTAGCTCCTTCGGTCCTC
CGATCGTTGTCAGAAGTAAGTTGGCCGCAGTGTTATCACTCATGGTTATGGCAGCACTGCATAATTCTCT
TACTGTCATGCCATCCGTAAGATGCTTTTCTGTGACTGGTGAGTACTCAACCAAGTCATTCTGAGAATAG
TGTATGCGGCGACCGAGTTGCTCTTGCCCGGCGTCAATACGGGATAATACCGCGCCACATAGCAGAACTT
TAAAAGTGCTCATCATTGGAAAACGTTCTTCGGGGCGAAAACTCTCAAGGATCTTACCGCTGTTGAGATC
CAGTTCGATGTAACCCACTCGTGCACCCAACTGATCTTCAGCATCTTTTACTTTCACCAGCGTTTCTGGG
TGAGCAAAAACAGGAAGGCAAAATGCCGCAAAAAAGGGAATAAGGGCGACACGGAAATGTTGAATACTCA
TACTCTTCCTTTTTCAATATTATTGAAGCATTTATCAGGGTTATTGTCTCATGAGCGGATACATATTTGA
ATGTATTTAGAAAAATAAACAAATAGGGGTTCCGCGCACATTTCCCCGAAAAGTGCCACCTGACGTCAAT
GCCAATAGGATATCGGCATTTTCTTTTGCGTTTTTATTTGTTAACTGTTAATTGTCCTTGTTCAAGGATG
CTGTCTTTGACAACAGATGTTTTCTTGCCTTTGATGTTCAGCAGGAAGCTAGGCGCAAACGTTGATTGTT
TGTCTGCGTAGAATCCTCTGTTTGTCATATAGCTTGTAATCACGACATTGTTTCCTTTCGCTTGAGGTAC
AGCGAAGTGTGAGTAAGTAAAGGTTACATCGTTAGGATCAAGATCCATTTTTAACACAAGGCCAGTTTTG
TTCAGCGGCTTGTATGGGCCAGTTAAAGAATTAGAAACATAACCAAGCATGTAAATATCGTTAGACGTAA
TGCCGTCAATCGTCATTTTTGATCCGCGGGAGTCAGTGAACAGGTACCATTTGCCGTTCATTTTAAAGAC
GTTCGCGCGTTCAATTTCATCTGTTACTGTGTTAGATGCAATCAGCGGTTTCATCACTTTTTTCAGTGTG
TAATCATCGTTTAGCTCAATCATACCGAGAGCGCCGTTTGCTAACTCAGCCGTGCGTTTTTTATCGCTTT
GCAGAAGTTTTTGACTTTCTTGACGGAAGAATGATGTGCTTTTGCCATAGTATGCTTTGTTAAATAAAGA
TTCTTCGCCTTGGTAGCCATCTTCAGTTCCAGTGTTTGCTTCAAATACTAAGTATTTGTGGCCTTTATCT
TCTACGTAGTGAGGATCTCTCAGCGTATGGTTGTCGCCTGAGCTGTAGTTGCCTTCATCGATGAACTGCT
GTACATTTTGATACGTTTTTCCGTCACCGTCAAAGATTGATTTATAATCCTCTACACCGTTGATGTTCAA
AGAGCTGTCTGATGCTGATACGTTAACTTGTGCAGTTGTCAGTGTTTGTTTGCCGTAATGTTTACCGGAG
AAATCAGTGTAGAATAAACGGATTTTTCCGTCAGATGTAAATGTGGCTGAACCTGACCATTCTTGTGTTT
GGTCTTTTAGGATAGAATCATTTGCATCGAATTTGTCGCTGTCTTTAAAGACGCGGCCAGCGTTTTTCCA
GCTGTCAATAGAAGTTTCGCCGACTTTTTGATAGAACATGTAAATCGATGTGTCATCCGCATTTTTAGGA
TCTCCGGCTAATGCAAAGACGATGTGGTAGCCGTGATAGTTTGCGACAGTGCCGTCAGTGTTTTGTAATG
GCCAGCTGTCCCAAACGTCCAGGCCTTTTGCAGAAGAGATATTTTTAATTGTGGACGAATCGAACTCAGG
AACTTTATATTTTTCATTTTTTTGCTGTTCAGGGATTTGCAGCATATCATGGCGTGTAATATGGGAAATG
CCGTATGTTTCCTTATATGGCTTTTGGTTCGTTTCTTTCGCAAACGCTTGAGTTGCGCCTCCTGCCAGCA
GTGCGGTAGTAAAGGTTAATACTGTTGCTTGTTTTGCAAACTTTTTGATGTTCATCGTTCATGTCTCCTT
TTTTATGTACTGTGTTAGCGGTCTGCTTCTTCCAGCCCTCCTGTTTGAAGATGGCAAGTTAGTTACGCAC
AATAAAAAAAGACCTAAAATATGTAAGGGGTGACGCCAAAGTATACACTTTGCCCTTTACACATTTTAGG
TCTTGCCTGCTTTATCAGTAACAAACCCGCGCGATTTACTTTTCGACCTCATTCTATTAGACTCTCGTTT
GGATTGCAACTGGTCTATTTTCCTCTTTTGTTTGATAGAAAATCATAAAAGGATTTGCAGACTACGGGCC
TAAAGAACTAAAAAATCTATCTGTTTCTTTTCATTCTCTGTATTTTTTATAGTTTCTGTTGCATGGGCAT
AAAGTTGCCTTTTTAATCACAATTCAGAAAATATCATAATATCTCATTTCACTAAATAATAGTGAACGGC
AGGTATATGTGGACGTCGCGGCCGCATAACTTCGTATAATGTATGCTATACGAAGTTATGGATCTTTCAG
GAGCTAAGGAAGCTAAAATGGAGAAAAAAATCACTGGATATACCACCGTTGATATATCCCAATGGCATCG
TAAAGAACATTTTGAGGCATTTCAGTCAGTTGCTCAATGTACCTATAACCAGACCGTTCAGCTGGATATT
ACGGCCTTTTTAAAGACCGTAAAGAAAAATAAGCACAAGTTTTATCCGGCCTTTATTCACATTCTTGCCC
GCCTGATGAATGCTCATCCGGAATTTCGTATGGCAATGAAAGACGGTGAGCTGGTGATATGGGATAGTGT
TCACCCTTGTTACACCGTTTTCCATGAGCAAACTGAAACGTTTTCATCGCTCTGGAGTGAATACCACGAC
GATTTCCGGCAGTTTCTACACATATATTCGCAAGATGTGGCGTGTTACGGTGAAAACCTGGCCTATTTCC
CTAAAGGGTTTATTGAGAATATGTTTTTCGTCTCAGCCAATCCCTGGGTGAGTTTCACCAGTTTTGATTT
AAACGTGGCCAATATGGACAACTTCTTCGCCCCCGTTTTCACCATGGGCAAATATTATACGCAAGGCGAC
AAGGTGCTGATGCCGCTGGCGATTCAGGTTCATCATGCCGTTTGTGATGGCTTCCATGTCGGCAGAATGC
TTAATGAATTACAACAGTACTGCGATGAGTGGCAGGGCGGGGCGTAATTTGATATCGAGCTCGCTTGGAC
TCCTGTTGATAGATCCAGTAATGACCTCAGAACTCCATCTGGATTTGTTCAGAACGCTCGGTTGCCGCCG
GGCGTTTTTTATTGGTGAGAATCCAAGCACTAGTCATGACCAGGATCTCCTAGGCTAGTTGTGATTATGA
TTATGATTATGATTATGATTATGACCACTTACCTGGGCCCGCGCGCCAAACGAATGGTCTAGAAAGCTT
Features (pLannotate 1.2.2; 23 found; start..end, strand, type, name):
     42..140     +  CDS            HES7 (fragment): HES7_HUMAN - Also known as BHLHB37. Experimental evidence at protein level: Swiss-Prot protein existence level 1. Transcriptional repressor. Represses transcription from both N box- and E box-containing promoters. May with HES1, cooperatively regulate somite formation in the presomitic mesoderm (PSM). May function as a segmentation clock, which is essential for coordinated somite segmentation (By similarity). From Homo sapiens (Human).
    446..898     +  CDS            HES7 (fragment): HES7_HUMAN - Also known as BHLHB37. Experimental evidence at protein level: Swiss-Prot protein existence level 1. Transcriptional repressor. Represses transcription from both N box- and E box-containing promoters. May with HES1, cooperatively regulate somite formation in the presomitic mesoderm (PSM). May function as a segmentation clock, which is essential for coordinated somite segmentation (By similarity). From Homo sapiens (Human).
    905..1417    +  CDS            Nluc: NanoLuc® luciferase human codon-optimized
   1505..2935    +  CDS            tdTomato: tandem dimeric (pseudo-monomeric) derivative of DsRed (Shaner et al., 2004) mammalian codon-optimized
   2951..3034    +  CDS            large T antigen (fragment): large T antigen from SV40 (simian virus 40)
   3057..3178    +  polyA_signal   SV40 poly(A) signal: SV40 polyadenylation signal
   3190..3223    -  protein_bind   FRT (minimal): supports FLP-mediated excision but not integration (Turan and Bode, 2011) FLP recombinase from the Saccharomyces cerevisiae 2μ plasmid
   3242..3741    +  promoter       PGK promoter: mouse phosphoglycerate kinase 1 promoter
   3758..3805    +  promoter       EM7 promoter: synthetic bacterial promoter&nbsp
   3824..4627    +  CDS            NeoR/KanR: aminoglycoside phosphotransferase from Tn5; aph(3')-II (or nptII); confers resistance to neomycin, kanamycin, and G418 (Geneticin®)
   4766..4799    -  protein_bind   FRT (minimal): supports FLP-mediated excision but not integration (Turan and Bode, 2011) FLP recombinase from the Saccharomyces cerevisiae 2μ plasmid
   5363..5450    -  ncRNA          tRNA: Accession: RF00005 - tRNA
   5802..6390    -  rep_origin     ori: high-copy-number ColE1/pMB1/pBR322/pUC origin of replication
   6561..7421    -  CDS            AmpR: β-lactamase; bla; confers resistance to ampicillin, carbenicillin, and related antibiotics
   7422..7526    -  promoter       AmpR promoter: bla
   7594..9015    -  CDS            SacB: secreted levansucrase that renders bacterial growth sensitive to sucrose; Bacillus subtilis sacB; negative selection marker
   9016..9461    -  promoter       sacB promoter: sacR; sacB promoter and control region
   9476..9509    -  protein_bind   loxP: Cre-mediated recombination occurs in the 8-bp core sequence (GCATACAT). Cre recombinase
   9515..9537    +  promoter       cat promoter (fragment): promoter of the E. coli cat gene encoding chloramphenicol acetyltransferase
   9538..10194   +  CDS            cat: CAT_ECOLX - Experimental evidence at protein level: Swiss-Prot protein existence level 1. This enzyme is an effector of chloramphenicol resistance in bacteria. From Escherichia coli. This protein is used as a marker in many commonly used cloning vectors, such as pACYC184.
  10218..10312   +  terminator     lambda t0 terminator: transcription terminator from phage lambda
  10348..10383   -  CDS            6xHN: 6x(His-Asn) affinity tag
  10424..18      -  misc_feature   MCS (fragment) (across the origin): pUC18/19 multiple cloning site
