[The description below was written by a language model from this plasmid's Addgene catalogue record and pLannotate feature annotations shown in this document.]
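Description:
HES7-NLuc-2A-tdTomato is a homology-directed repair donor plasmid, built on a pDNR backbone, for knocking a dual reporter into the C-terminus of the endogenous human HES7 gene. HES7 encodes a bHLH transcriptional repressor associated with the somite segmentation clock. The plasmid is about 10.4 kb. It replicates at high copy in E. coli from a ColE1/pUC-type origin under ampicillin selection. The annotation also shows pDNR-derived backbone elements: a sacB sucrose counter-selection cassette with its own promoter, a loxP site, a chloramphenicol acetyltransferase gene followed by a lambda t0 terminator, and a 6xHN tag remnant.

The payload begins with two annotated fragments of HES7 coding sequence separated by an unannotated gap. This pattern fits genomic sequence with an intron serving as the upstream homology arm. The last HES7 segment is followed almost immediately by human codon-optimised NanoLuc, consistent with the HES7–NanoLuc fusion described in the record. Next comes a short unannotated interval, which by the construct name should hold the 2A peptide, and then tdTomato. Targeted cells should therefore make a luminescent HES7 fusion that tracks protein dynamics, plus a separately released red fluorescent protein. A small SV40 large T antigen fragment follows tdTomato, possibly a nuclear localisation signal, though the record does not say so, and an SV40 poly(A) signal ends the unit.

Downstream, two minimal FRT sites flank a PGK/EM7-driven NeoR/KanR cassette. It allows G418 selection of targeted cells and can later be removed with FLP. The roughly 1 kb unannotated region after the second FRT site, which contains a predicted tRNA, presumably serves as the downstream homology arm. The nuclease or guide used for targeting is not stated. The associated work concerns a human embryonic stem cell-derived model of the segmentation clock.
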