Addgene plasmid #130932: HES7-NLuc-2A-tdTomato
Purpose: Donor vector for tagging human HES7 C-terminus with NanoLuc and tdTomato
Depositing lab: James Thomson. Depositing organization: Morgridge Institute for Research. Publication: An In Vitro Human Segmentation Clock Model Derived from Embryonic Stem Cells. Chu LF, Mamott D, Ni Z, Bacher R, Liu C, Swanson S, Kendziorski C, Stewart R, Thomson JA. Cell Rep. 2019 Aug 27;28(9):2247-2255.e5. doi: 10.1016/j.celrep.2019.07.090. PubMed 31461642.
Backbone
  Vector backbone: pDNR
  Total vector size (bp): 10433
  Vector type: Mammalian Expression
  Selectable markers: Neomycin (select with G418)
Growth in bacteria
  Bacterial resistance: Ampicillin, 100 μg/mL
  Growth temperature: 37°C
  Growth strain: DH5alpha
  Copy number: High Copy
Gene/Insert
  Gene/Insert name: HES7 (alt name: HES7)
  Species: H. sapiens (human)
  Insert size (bp): 1760
  Entrez Gene: HES7 (a.k.a. SCDO4, bHLHb37, hHes7)
  Tag / fusion protein: NanoLuc and tdTomato
  Cloning method: Gibson Cloning
  Sequencing primers: 5′ gcttggactcctgttgataga; 3′ ctctgacttgagcgtcgattt
Terms and licenses: Academic/Nonprofit Terms; Industry Terms: Not Available to Industry
How to cite: HES7-NLuc-2A-tdTomato was a gift from James Thomson (Addgene plasmid # 130932 ; http://n2t.net/addgene:130932 ; RRID:Addgene_130932)
